Addgene plasmid #8756: 3187 pSFFV-neo Bad cDNA ORF
Depositing lab: Stanley Korsmeyer. Depositing organization: Dana-Farber Cancer Institute. Publication: Serine phosphorylation of death agonist BAD in response to survival factor results in binding to 14-3-3 not BCL-X(L). Zha J, Harada H, Yang E, Jockel J, Korsmeyer SJ. Cell 1996 Nov 15;87(4):619-28. 10.1016/S0092-8674(00)81382-3 PubMed 8929531.
Backbone
  Vector backbone: pSFFV-neo
  Backbone size w/o insert (bp): 7200
  Vector type: Mammalian Expression
  Selectable markers: Neomycin (select with G418)
Growth in bacteria
  Bacterial resistance: Ampicillin, 100 μg/mL
  Growth temperature: 37°C
  Growth strain: XL1 Blue
  Copy number: High Copy
Gene/Insert
  Gene/Insert name: BAD
  Species: M. musculus (mouse)
  Insert size (bp): 615
  GenBank ID: NM_007522
  Entrez Gene: Bad (a.k.a. AI325008, Bbc2)
  Cloning method: Restriction Enzyme; 5′ cloning site EcoRI (not destroyed); 3′ cloning site EcoRI (not destroyed)
  Sequencing primers: 5′ SFFV-F
Resource information
  A portion of this plasmid was derived from a plasmid made by: Gabriel Nunez
Terms and licenses: Academic/Nonprofit Terms; Industry Terms: Not Available to Industry
How to cite: 3187 pSFFV-neo Bad cDNA ORF was a gift from Stanley Korsmeyer (Addgene plasmid # 8756 ; http://n2t.net/addgene:8756 ; RRID:Addgene_8756)
