[The description below was written by a language model from this plasmid's Addgene catalogue record.]
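Description:
3187 pSFFV-neo Bad cDNA ORF is a mammalian expression plasmid built on the pSFFV-neo backbone, which is about 7.2 kb without insert. It carries the open reading frame of mouse Bad, a 615 bp cDNA insert. The plasmid is maintained in E. coli as a high-copy plasmid under ampicillin selection. A neomycin resistance marker allows G418 selection of transfected mammalian cells, so stable Bad-expressing lines or pools can be derived. The record does not explicitly list a promoter. However, the backbone name and the SFFV-F sequencing primer indicate that the insert sits downstream of spleen focus-forming virus regulatory sequences, whose long terminal repeat is commonly used as a strong promoter, particularly in hematopoietic cells. No feature table is provided, so the origin of replication, polyadenylation signal and the promoter driving the neo cassette cannot be confirmed from the record.

The Bad coding sequence was cloned into a single EcoRI site, and the site is preserved at both ends. The fragment could therefore have inserted in either direction, and orientation is something a user would want to verify. No epitope tags, fusion partners or mutations are recorded, so the insert appears to be the untagged wild-type ORF. BAD is a pro-apoptotic BH3-only member of the BCL-2 family. The associated publication examined how survival-factor signalling leads to serine phosphorylation of BAD, which shifts its binding from BCL-X(L) to 14-3-3 proteins. The construct is suited to enforced expression of wild-type mouse BAD in cultured mammalian cells for studies of cell death regulation, BAD phosphorylation and its protein interactions.
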