>Addgene plasmid #8756 | 3187 pSFFV-neo Bad cDNA ORF | addgene partial sequence | sequence record 17230 | SFFV-F 5'-attgattgactgcccacctc-3'
TCGTCCGGGATTTGGAGACCCCGCCCAGGGACCACCGACCCACCGTCGGGAGGTAAGCTGGCCAGCGATC
GTTTTGTCTCCGTCTCTGTCTTTGGAATTCGGCTTAAGCCGCCACCATGGGAACCCCAAAGCAGCCCTCG
CTGGCTCCTGCACACGCCCTAGGCTTGAGGAAGTCCGATCCCGGAATCCGGAGCCTGGGGAGCGACGCGG
GAGGAAGGCGGTGGAGACCAGCAGCCCAGAGTATGTTCCAGATCCCAGAGTTTGAGCCGAGTGAGCAGGA
AGACGCTAGTGCTACAGATAGGGGCCTGGGCCCTAGCCTCACTGAGGACCAGCCAGGTCCCTACCT
